LOCUS       Exported 11944 bp ds-DNA circular SYN 13-MAY-2021
DEFINITION  Tet1 fused to N-terminus of dCas9; pCDNA3 vector backbone, mammalian
            expression .
ACCESSION   .
VERSION     .
KEYWORDS    Tet1-dCas9
SOURCE      synthetic DNA construct
  ORGANISM  synthetic DNA construct
REFERENCE   1 (bases 1 to 11944)
  TITLE     Aberrant promoter methylation contributes to LRIG1 silencing in
            basal/triple negative breast cancer
  JOURNAL   Unpublished
REFERENCE   2 (bases 1 to 11944)
  AUTHORS   .
  TITLE     Direct Submission
  JOURNAL   Exported May 13, 2021 from SnapGene Server 1.1.58
            http://www.snapgene.com
FEATURES             Location/Qualifiers
     source          1..11944
                     /organism="synthetic DNA construct"
                     /mol_type="other DNA"
     enhancer        1..380
                     /label=CMV enhancer
                     /note="human cytomegalovirus immediate early enhancer"
     promoter        381..584
                     /label=CMV promoter
                     /note="human cytomegalovirus (CMV) immediate early
                     promoter"
     primer_bind     535..555
                     /label=CMV-F
                     /note="Human CMV immediate early promoter, forward primer"
     primer_bind     581..605
                     /label=LNCX
                     /note="Human CMV promoter, forward primer"
     CDS             702..722
                     /codon_start=1
                     /product="nuclear localization signal of SV40 (simian virus
                     40) large T antigen"
                     /label=SV40 NLS
                     /translation="PKKKRKV"
     CDS             741..806
                     /codon_start=1
                     /product="three tandem FLAG(R) epitope tags, followed by an
                     enterokinase cleavage site"
                     /label=3xFLAG
                     /translation="DYKDHDGDYKDHDIDYKDDDDK"
     CDS             2916..7019
                     /codon_start=1
                     /product="catalytically dead mutant of the Cas9
                     endonuclease from the Streptococcus pyogenes Type II
                     CRISPR/Cas system"
                     /label=dCas9
                     /note="RNA-guided DNA-binding protein that lacks
                     endonuclease activity due to the D10A mutation in the RuvC
                     catalytic domain and the H840A mutation in the HNH
                     catalytic domain"
                     /translation="MDKKYSIGLAIGTNSVGWAVITDEYKVPSKKFKVLGNTDRHSIKK
                     NLIGALLFDSGETAEATRLKRTARRRYTRRKNRICYLQEIFSNEMAKVDDSFFHRLEES
                     FLVEEDKKHERHPIFGNIVDEVAYHEKYPTIYHLRKKLVDSTDKADLRLIYLALAHMIK
                     FRGHFLIEGDLNPDNSDVDKLFIQLVQTYNQLFEENPINASGVDAKAILSARLSKSRRL
                     ENLIAQLPGEKKNGLFGNLIALSLGLTPNFKSNFDLAEDAKLQLSKDTYDDDLDNLLAQ
                     IGDQYADLFLAAKNLSDAILLSDILRVNTEITKAPLSASMIKRYDEHHQDLTLLKALVR
                     QQLPEKYKEIFFDQSKNGYAGYIDGGASQEEFYKFIKPILEKMDGTEELLVKLNREDLL
                     RKQRTFDNGSIPHQIHLGELHAILRRQEDFYPFLKDNREKIEKILTFRIPYYVGPLARG
                     NSRFAWMTRKSEETITPWNFEEVVDKGASAQSFIERMTNFDKNLPNEKVLPKHSLLYEY
                     FTVYNELTKVKYVTEGMRKPAFLSGEQKKAIVDLLFKTNRKVTVKQLKEDYFKKIECFD
                     SVEISGVEDRFNASLGTYHDLLKIIKDKDFLDNEENEDILEDIVLTLTLFEDREMIEER
                     LKTYAHLFDDKVMKQLKRRRYTGWGRLSRKLINGIRDKQSGKTILDFLKSDGFANRNFM
                     QLIHDDSLTFKEDIQKAQVSGQGDSLHEHIANLAGSPAIKKGILQTVKVVDELVKVMGR
                     HKPENIVIEMARENQTTQKGQKNSRERMKRIEEGIKELGSQILKEHPVENTQLQNEKLY
                     LYYLQNGRDMYVDQELDINRLSDYDVDAIVPQSFLKDDSIDNKVLTRSDKNRGKSDNVP
                     SEEVVKKMKNYWRQLLNAKLITQRKFDNLTKAERGGLSELDKAGFIKRQLVETRQITKH
                     VAQILDSRMNTKYDENDKLIREVKVITLKSKLVSDFRKDFQFYKVREINNYHHAHDAYL
                     NAVVGTALIKKYPKLESEFVYGDYKVYDVRKMIAKSEQEIGKATAKYFFYSNIMNFFKT
                     EITLANGEIRKRPLIETNGETGEIVWDKGRDFATVRKVLSMPQVNIVKKTEVQTGGFSK
                     ESILPKRNSDKLIARKKDWDPKKYGGFDSPTVAYSVLVVAKVEKGKSKKLKSVKELLGI
                     TIMERSSFEKNPIDFLEAKGYKEVKKDLIIKLPKYSLFELENGRKRMLASAGELQKGNE
                     LALPSKYVNFLYLASHYEKLKGSPEDNEQKQLFVEQHKHYLDEIIEQISEFSKRVILAD
                     ANLDKVLSAYNKHRDKPIREQAENIIHLFTLTNLGAPAAFKYFDTTIDRKRYTSTKEVL
                     DATLIHQSITGLYETRIDLSQLGGD"
     CDS             7095..7142
                     /codon_start=1
                     /product="bipartite nuclear localization signal from
                     nucleoplasmin"
                     /label=nucleoplasmin NLS
                     /translation="KRPAATKKAGQAKKKK"
     CDS             7161..7217
                     /codon_start=1
                     /product="2A peptide from porcine teschovirus-1
                     polyprotein"
                     /label=P2A
                     /note="Eukaryotic ribosomes fail to insert a peptide bond
                     between the Gly and Pro residues, yielding separate
                     polypeptides."
                     /translation="ATNFSLLKQAGDVEENPGP"
     primer_bind     complement(7281..7300)
                     /label=TK-pA-R
                     /note="Thymidine kinase polyA, reverse primer"
     polyA_signal    7325..7373
                     /label=HSV TK poly(A) signal
                     /note="herpes simplex virus thymidine kinase
                     polyadenylation signal (Cole and Stacy, 1985)"
     rep_origin      7575..8003
                     /direction=RIGHT
                     /label=f1 ori
                     /note="f1 bacteriophage origin of replication; arrow
                     indicates direction of (+) strand synthesis"
     primer_bind     complement(7662..7681)
                     /label=F1ori-R
                     /note="F1 origin, reverse primer"
     primer_bind     7872..7893
                     /label=F1ori-F
                     /note="F1 origin, forward primer"
     primer_bind     complement(8012..8032)
                     /label=pBABE 3'
                     /note="SV40 enhancer, reverse primer for pBABE vectors"
     promoter        8017..8346
                     /label=SV40 promoter
                     /note="SV40 enhancer and early promoter"
     rep_origin      8197..8332
                     /label=SV40 ori
                     /note="SV40 origin of replication"
     primer_bind     8259..8278
                     /label=SV40pro-F
                     /note="SV40 promoter/origin, forward primer"
     CDS             8413..9207
                     /codon_start=1
                     /gene="aph(3')-II (or nptII)"
                     /product="aminoglycoside phosphotransferase from Tn5"
                     /label=NeoR/KanR
                     /note="confers resistance to neomycin, kanamycin, and G418
                     (Geneticin(R))"
                     /translation="MIEQDGLHAGSPAAWVERLFGYDWAQQTIGCSDAAVFRLSAQGRP
                     VLFVKTDLSGALNELQDEAARLSWLATTGVPCAAVLDVVTEAGRDWLLLGEVPGQDLLS
                     SHLAPAEKVSIMADAMRRLHTLDPATCPFDHQAKHRIERARTRMEAGLVDQDDLDEEHQ
                     GLAPAELFARLKARMPDGEDLVVTHGDACLPNIMVENGRFSGFIDCGRLGVADRYQDIA
                     LATRDIAEELGGEWADRFLVLYGIAAPDSQRIAFYRLLDEFF"
     primer_bind     complement(8467..8486)
                     /label=Neo-R
                     /note="Neomycin resistance gene, reverse primer"
     primer_bind     9077..9096
                     /label=Neo-F
                     /note="Neomycin resistance gene, forward primer"
     polyA_signal    9383..9504
                     /label=SV40 poly(A) signal
                     /note="SV40 polyadenylation signal"
     primer_bind     complement(9420..9439)
                     /label=SV40pA-R
                     /note="SV40 polyA, reverse primer"
     primer_bind     9474..9493
                     /label=EBV-rev
                     /note="SV40 polyA terminator, reverse primer"
     primer_bind     complement(9553..9569)
                     /label=M13 rev
                     /note="common sequencing primer, one of multiple similar
                     variants"
     primer_bind     complement(9553..9569)
                     /label=M13 Reverse
                     /note="In lacZ gene. Also called M13-rev"
     primer_bind     complement(9566..9588)
                     /label=M13/pUC Reverse
                     /note="In lacZ gene"
     protein_bind    9577..9593
                     /label=lac operator
                     /bound_moiety="lac repressor encoded by lacI"
                     /note="The lac repressor binds to the lac operator to
                     inhibit transcription in E. coli. This inhibition can be
                     relieved by adding lactose or
                     isopropyl-beta-D-thiogalactopyranoside (IPTG)."
     promoter        complement(9601..9631)
                     /label=lac promoter
                     /note="promoter for the E. coli lac operon"
     protein_bind    9646..9667
                     /label=CAP binding site
                     /bound_moiety="E. coli catabolite activator protein"
                     /note="CAP binding activates transcription in the presence
                     of cAMP."
     primer_bind     complement(9784..9801)
                     /label=L4440
                     /note="L4440 vector, forward primer"
     rep_origin      complement(9955..10543)
                     /direction=LEFT
                     /label=ori
                     /note="high-copy-number ColE1/pMB1/pBR322/pUC origin of
                     replication"
     primer_bind     complement(10035..10054)
                     /label=pBR322ori-F
                     /note="pBR322 origin, forward primer"
     CDS             complement(10714..11574)
                     /codon_start=1
                     /gene="bla"
                     /product="beta-lactamase"
                     /label=AmpR
                     /note="confers resistance to ampicillin, carbenicillin, and
                     related antibiotics"
                     /translation="MSIQHFRVALIPFFAAFCLPVFAHPETLVKVKDAEDQLGARVGYI
                     ELDLNSGKILESFRPEERFPMMSTFKVLLCGAVLSRIDAGQEQLGRRIHYSQNDLVEYS
                     PVTEKHLTDGMTVRELCSAAITMSDNTAANLLLTTIGGPKELTAFLHNMGDHVTRLDRW
                     EPELNEAIPNDERDTTMPVAMATTLRKLLTGELLTLASRQQLIDWMEADKVAGPLLRSA
                     LPAGWFIADKSGAGERGSRGIIAALGPDGKPSRIVVIYTTGSQATMDERNRQIAEIGAS
                     LIKHW"
     primer_bind     11337..11356
                     /label=Amp-R
                     /note="Ampicillin resistance gene, reverse primer"
     promoter        complement(11575..11679)
                     /gene="bla"
                     /label=AmpR promoter
     primer_bind     complement(11754..11773)
                     /label=pRS-marker
                     /note="pRS vectors, use to sequence yeast selectable
                     marker"
ORIGIN
        1 gacattgatt attgactagt tattaatagt aatcaattac ggggtcatta gttcatagcc
       61 catatatgga gttccgcgtt acataactta cggtaaatgg cccgcctggc tgaccgccca
      121 acgacccccg cccattgacg tcaataatga cgtatgttcc catagtaacg ccaataggga
      181 ctttccattg acgtcaatgg gtggagtatt tacggtaaac tgcccacttg gcagtacatc
      241 aagtgtatca tatgccaagt acgcccccta ttgacgtcaa tgacggtaaa tggcccgcct
      301 ggcattatgc ccagtacatg accttatggg actttcctac ttggcagtac atctacgtat
      361 tagtcatcgc tattaccatg gtgatgcggt tttggcagta catcaatggg cgtggatagc
      421 ggtttgactc acggggattt ccaagtctcc accccattga cgtcaatggg agtttgtttt
      481 ggcaccaaaa tcaacgggac tttccaaaat gtcgtaacaa ctccgcccca ttgacgcaaa
      541 tgggcggtag gcgtgtacgg tgggaggtct atataagcag agctcgttta gtgaaccgtc
      601 agatcgcctg gagacgccat ccacgctgtt ttgacctcca tagaagacac cgggaccgat
      661 ccagcctccg gactctagag gatcgaaccc ttgccaccat gcccaagaag aagaggaagg
      721 tgggaggctc cggaggaagc gactataagg accacgacgg agactacaag gatcatgata
      781 ttgattacaa agacgatgac gataagggtg gcgggtccgg cggtggatcc ggtaccgaag
      841 ctgcaccctg tgactgtgat ggaggtacac aaaaagaaaa aggcccatat tatacacacc
      901 ttggggcagg accaagtgtg gctgctgtca gggagctcat ggagactagg tttggccaga
      961 aggggaaggc aatccggatt gagaagatag tgttcacggg gaaggaaggg aagagctctc
     1021 agggctgccc ggtcgccaag tgggtgatca gaagaagtgg tcctgaagag aagcttattt
     1081 gtttggttcg tgagcgtgta gaccatcact gttcgacggc tgtgatagtt gtccttatcc
     1141 tgctgtggga aggtatccct cgcctgatgg ctgaccgcct gtacaaagag ctcactgaga
     1201 acttgaggtc ctacagcgga catcccacag accgaagatg taccctcaac aaaaagcgta
     1261 cctgcacctg tcaaggcatc gacccaaaaa cctgcggagc gtccttctcc tttggctgtt
     1321 cgtggagcat gtatttcaac ggctgtaagt ttgggaggag tgaaaacccc agaaaattca
     1381 gacttgctcc aaactacccc ttacataact actataagag aattactgga atgagttctg
     1441 aaggaagtga cgtgaaaacc gggtggatca ttccagaccg caagaccctc ataagcagag
     1501 aggaaaaaca gcttgaaaag aatttacaag aattggctac agtattagct ccactttaca
     1561 agcagatggc tccagttgct tatcaaaatc aggtggaata tgaagaagtt gctggagact
     1621 gtcgacttgg aaatgaagag gggcgtcctt tctctggtgt cacctgttgc atggattttt
     1681 gtgcccattc tcacaaggac attcacaaca tgcacaacgg aagcaccgtg gtgtgtacgt
     1741 tgattcgagc agatggccgt gacacaaatt gtcccgagga tgaacaactc cacgtcctgc
     1801 cactataccg gcttgcagac actgatgaat ttggctccgt ggaagggatg aaggccaaaa
     1861 tcaaatctgg ggccatccaa gtcaatgggc caaccaggaa gaggcgacta cgttttactg
     1921 agcctgttcc tcgatgtggg aagagggcca aaatgaagca gaaccacaat aaatcaggtt
     1981 cacacaacac taagagcttt tcatcagcct catctacttc tcacctagtg aaagacgaat
     2041 ctacagactt ctgtcccctg caggcttcct ccgcagaaac atctacctgt acgtacagta
     2101 aaacagcctc aggtgggttt gcagaaacaa gtagtattct ccactgcaca atgccttctg
     2161 gagcacacag tggtgctaat gcagctgctg gggaatgtac tggaacggtg cagcctgccg
     2221 aggtggctgc tcatcctcac cagtctcttc ccacagccga ttctcccgtt catgctgagc
     2281 ctctcactag tccatctgag cagctaactt ctaaccagtc aaaccagcag ctccctctcc
     2341 tcagcaattc tcagaaactg gcttcctgtc aggtggaaga tgagcggcac cctgaagcgg
     2401 atgagcctca gcaccccgag gacgataact tgcctcaact tgatgaattc tggtcagaca
     2461 gtgaggagat ctacgccgat ccttcctttg gtggcgtggc gatagcaccc attcacggct
     2521 cggtgctcat tgagtgcgct cggaaggagc ttcatgctac cacctctttg cgctccccca
     2581 aacgaggggt cccttttcgt gtgtcccttg tattctacca gcacaaaagc ctaaacaagc
     2641 ctaatcatgg ttttgatatc aacaaaatta agtgtaaatg caaaaaagta acgaaaaaaa
     2701 agcccgcaga ccgggagtgt cctgatgtat cccccgaagc caatttatca caccaaattc
     2761 cttctcgagt tgcatcaacc ttaacccgag acaatgttgt taccgtgtcc ccatactctc
     2821 tcactcatgt tgcgggaccc tacaatcgtt gggtcagtac cggagggagt ggtggaagcg
     2881 gcggttctgg tggctcaggc ggcagcggcc ggccaatgga caagaagtac tccattgggc
     2941 tcgctatcgg cacaaacagc gtcggctggg ccgtcattac ggacgagtac aaggtgccga
     3001 gcaaaaaatt caaagttctg ggcaataccg atcgccacag cataaagaag aacctcattg
     3061 gcgccctcct gttcgactcc ggggagacgg ccgaagccac gcggctcaaa agaacagcac
     3121 ggcgcagata tacccgcaga aagaatcgga tctgctacct gcaggagatc tttagtaatg
     3181 agatggctaa ggtggatgac tctttcttcc ataggctgga ggagtccttt ttggtggagg
     3241 aggataaaaa gcacgagcgc cacccaatct ttggcaatat cgtggacgag gtggcgtacc
     3301 atgaaaagta cccaaccata tatcatctga ggaagaagct tgtagacagt actgataagg
     3361 ctgacttgcg gttgatctat ctcgcgctgg cgcatatgat caaatttcgg ggacacttcc
     3421 tcatcgaggg ggacctgaac ccagacaaca gcgatgtcga caaactcttt atccaactgg
     3481 ttcagactta caatcagctt ttcgaagaga acccgatcaa cgcatccgga gttgacgcca
     3541 aagcaatcct gagcgctagg ctgtccaaat cccggcggct cgaaaacctc atcgcacagc
     3601 tccctgggga gaagaagaac ggcctgtttg gtaatcttat cgccctgtca ctcgggctga
     3661 cccccaactt taaatctaac ttcgacctgg ccgaagatgc caagcttcaa ctgagcaaag
     3721 acacctacga tgatgatctc gacaatctgc tggcccagat cggcgaccag tacgcagacc
     3781 tttttttggc ggcaaagaac ctgtcagacg ccattctgct gagtgatatt ctgcgagtga
     3841 acacggagat caccaaagct ccgctgagcg ctagtatgat caagcgctat gatgagcacc
     3901 accaagactt gactttgctg aaggcccttg tcagacagca actgcctgag aagtacaagg
     3961 aaattttctt cgatcagtct aaaaatggct acgccggata cattgacggc ggagcaagcc
     4021 aggaggaatt ttacaaattt attaagccca tcttggaaaa aatggacggc accgaggagc
     4081 tgctggtaaa gcttaacaga gaagatctgt tgcgcaaaca gcgcactttc gacaatggaa
     4141 gcatccccca ccagattcac ctgggcgaac tgcacgctat cctcaggcgg caagaggatt
     4201 tctacccctt tttgaaagat aacagggaaa agattgagaa aatcctcaca tttcggatac
     4261 cctactatgt aggccccctc gcccggggaa attccagatt cgcgtggatg actcgcaaat
     4321 cagaagagac catcactccc tggaacttcg aggaagtcgt ggataagggg gcctctgccc
     4381 agtccttcat cgaaaggatg actaactttg ataaaaatct gcctaacgaa aaggtgcttc
     4441 ctaaacactc tctgctgtac gagtacttca cagtttataa cgagctcacc aaggtcaaat
     4501 acgtcacaga agggatgaga aagccagcat tcctgtctgg agagcagaag aaagctatcg
     4561 tggacctcct cttcaagacg aaccggaaag ttaccgtgaa acagctcaaa gaagactatt
     4621 tcaaaaagat tgaatgtttc gactctgttg aaatcagcgg agtggaggat cgcttcaacg
     4681 catccctggg aacgtatcac gatctcctga aaatcattaa agacaaggac ttcctggaca
     4741 atgaggagaa cgaggacatt cttgaggaca ttgtcctcac ccttacgttg tttgaagata
     4801 gggagatgat tgaagaacgc ttgaaaactt acgctcatct cttcgacgac aaagtcatga
     4861 aacagctcaa gaggcgccga tatacaggat gggggcggct gtcaagaaaa ctgatcaatg
     4921 ggatccgaga caagcagagt ggaaagacaa tcctggattt tcttaagtcc gatggatttg
     4981 ccaacaggaa cttcatgcag ttgatccatg atgactctct cacctttaag gaggacatcc
     5041 agaaagcaca agtttctggc cagggggaca gtcttcacga gcacatcgct aatcttgcag
     5101 gtagcccagc tatcaaaaag ggaatactgc agaccgttaa ggtcgtggat gaactcgtca
     5161 aagtaatggg aaggcataag cccgagaata tcgttatcga gatggcccga gagaaccaaa
     5221 ctacccagaa gggacagaag aacagtaggg aaaggatgaa gaggattgaa gagggtataa
     5281 aagaactggg gtcccaaatc cttaaggaac acccagttga aaacacccag cttcagaatg
     5341 agaagctcta cctgtactac ctgcagaacg gcagggacat gtacgtggat caggaactgg
     5401 acatcaatcg gctctccgac tacgacgtgg atgctatcgt gccccagtct tttctcaaag
     5461 atgattctat tgataataaa gtgttgacaa gatccgataa aaatagaggg aagagtgata
     5521 acgtcccctc agaagaagtt gtcaagaaaa tgaaaaatta ttggcggcag ctgctgaacg
     5581 ccaaactgat cacacaacgg aagttcgata atctgactaa ggctgaacga ggtggcctgt
     5641 ctgagttgga taaagccggc ttcatcaaaa ggcagcttgt tgagacacgc cagatcacca
     5701 agcacgtggc ccaaattctc gattcacgca tgaacaccaa gtacgatgaa aatgacaaac
     5761 tgattcgaga ggtgaaagtt attactctga agtctaagct ggtctcagat ttcagaaagg
     5821 actttcagtt ttataaggtg agagagatca acaattacca ccatgcgcat gatgcctacc
     5881 tgaatgcagt ggtaggcact gcacttatca aaaaatatcc caagcttgaa tctgaatttg
     5941 tttacggaga ctataaagtg tacgatgtta ggaaaatgat cgcaaagtct gagcaggaaa
     6001 taggcaaggc caccgctaag tacttctttt acagcaatat tatgaatttt ttcaagaccg
     6061 agattacact ggccaatgga gagattcgga agcgaccact tatcgaaaca aacggagaaa
     6121 caggagaaat cgtgtgggac aagggtaggg atttcgcgac agtccggaag gtcctgtcca
     6181 tgccgcaggt gaacatcgtt aaaaagaccg aagtacagac cggaggcttc tccaaggaaa
     6241 gtatcctccc gaaaaggaac agcgacaagc tgatcgcacg caaaaaagat tgggacccca
     6301 agaaatacgg cggattcgat tctcctacag tcgcttacag tgtactggtt gtggccaaag
     6361 tggagaaagg gaagtctaaa aaactcaaaa gcgtcaagga actgctgggc atcacaatca
     6421 tggagcgatc aagcttcgaa aaaaacccca tcgactttct cgaggcgaaa ggatataaag
     6481 aggtcaaaaa agacctcatc attaagcttc ccaagtactc tctctttgag cttgaaaacg
     6541 gccggaaacg aatgctcgct agtgcgggcg agctgcagaa aggtaacgag ctggcactgc
     6601 cctctaaata cgttaatttc ttgtatctgg ccagccacta tgaaaagctc aaagggtctc
     6661 ccgaagataa tgagcagaag cagctgttcg tggaacaaca caaacactac cttgatgaga
     6721 tcatcgagca aataagcgaa ttctccaaaa gagtgatcct cgccgacgct aacctcgata
     6781 aggtgctttc tgcttacaat aagcacaggg ataagcccat cagggagcag gcagaaaaca
     6841 ttatccactt gtttactctg accaacttgg gcgcgcctgc agccttcaag tacttcgaca
     6901 ccaccataga cagaaagcgg tacacctcta caaaggaggt cctggacgcc acactgattc
     6961 atcagtcaat tacggggctc tatgaaacaa gaatcgacct ctctcagctc ggtggagacg
     7021 gtggtagtgg aggttcagga ggatccgggg ggagcggagg gagcgctagc ggtggaggct
     7081 ccggaggtgg atctaaaagg ccggcggcca cgaaaaaggc cggtcaggca aaaaagaaaa
     7141 agggtggtag tggaagcgga gctactaact tcagcctgct gaagcaggct ggagacgtgg
     7201 aggagaaccc tggacctgcg gccgcatgaa agggttcgat ccctaccggt tagtaatgag
     7261 tttaaacggg ggaggctaac tgaaacacgg aaggagacaa taccggaagg aacccgcgct
     7321 atgacggcaa taaaaagaca gaataaaacg cacgggtgtt gggtcgtttg ttcataaacg
     7381 cggggttcgg tcccagggct ggcactctgt cgatacccca ccgagacccc attggggcca
     7441 atacgcccgc gtttcttcct tttccccacc ccacccccca agttcgggtg aaggcccagg
     7501 gctcgcagcc aacgtcgggg cggcaggccc tgccatagca gatctgcgca gctggggctc
     7561 tagggggtat ccccnnnnnn nnnnnnnnnn nnnnnnnnnn nnnnnnnnnn nnnnnnnnnn
     7621 nnnnnnnnnn nnnnnnnnnn nnnnnnnnnn nnnnnnnnnn nnnnnnnnnn nnnnnnnnnn
     7681 nnnnnnnnnn nnnnnnnncn nnnnnnnnnn nnnnnnnnnn nnnnnnnnnn nnnnnnnnnn
     7741 nnnnnnnnnn nnnnnnnnnn nnnnnnnnnn nnnnnnnnnn nnnnnnnnnn annnnnnnnn
     7801 nnnnnnnnnn nnnnnnnnnn nnnnnnnnnn nnnnnnnnnn cctttgacgt tggagtccac
     7861 gttctttaat agtggactct tgttccaaac tggaacaaca ctcaacccta tctcggtcta
     7921 ttcttttgat ttataaggga ttttgccgat ttcggcctat tggttaaaaa atgagctgat
     7981 ttaacaaaaa tttaacgcga attaattctg tggaatgtgt gtcagttagg gtgtggaaag
     8041 tccccaggct ccccagcagg cagaagtatg caaagcatgc atctcaatta gtcagcaacc
     8101 aggtgtggaa agtccccagg ctccccagca ggcagaagta tgcaaagcat gcatctcaat
     8161 tagtcagcaa ccatagtccc gcccctaact ccgcccatcc cgcccctaac tccgcccagt
     8221 tccgcccatt ctccgcccca tggctgacta atttttttta tttatgcaga ggccgaggcc
     8281 gcctctgcct ctgagctatt ccagaagtag tgaggaggct tttttggagg cctaggcttt
     8341 tgcaaaaagc tcccgggagc ttgtatatcc attttcggat ctgatcaaga gacaggatga
     8401 ggatcgtttc gcatgattga acaagatgga ttgcacgcag gttctccggc cgcttgggtg
     8461 gagaggctat tcggctatga ctgggcacaa cagacaatcg gctgctctga tgccgccgtg
     8521 ttccggctgt cagcgcaggg gcgcccggtt ctttttgtca agaccgacct gtccggtgcc
     8581 ctgaatgaac tgcaggacga ggcagcgcgg ctatcgtggc tggccacgac gggcgttcct
     8641 tgcgcagctg tgctcgacgt tgtcactgaa gcgggaaggg actggctgct attgggcgaa
     8701 gtgccggggc aggatctcct gtcatctcac cttgctcctg ccgagaaagt atccatcatg
     8761 gctgatgcaa tgcggcggct gcatacgctt gatccggcta cctgcccatt cgaccaccaa
     8821 gcgaaacatc gcatcgagcg agcacgtact cggatggaag ccggtcttgt cgatcaggat
     8881 gatctggacg aagagcatca ggggctcgcg ccagccgaac tgttcgccag gctcaaggcg
     8941 cgcatgcccg acggcgagga tctcgtcgtg acccatggcg atgcctgctt gccgaatatc
     9001 atggtggaaa atggccgctt ttctggattc atcgactgtg gccggctggg tgtggcggac
     9061 cgctatcagg acatagcgtt ggctacccgt gatattgctg aagagcttgg cggcgaatgg
     9121 gctgaccgct tcctcgtgct ttacggtatc gccgctcccg attcgcagcg catcgccttc
     9181 tatcgccttc ttgacgagtt cttctgagcg ggactctggg gttcgcgaaa tgaccgacca
     9241 agcgacgccc aacctgccat cacgagattt cgattccacc gccgccttct atgaaaggtt
     9301 gggcttcgga atcgttttcc gggacgccgg ctggatgatc ctccagcgcg gggatctcat
     9361 gctggagttc ttcgcccacc ccaacttgtt tattgcagct tataatggtt acaaataaag
     9421 caatagcatc acaaatttca caaataaagc atttttttca ctgcattcta gttgtggttt
     9481 gtccaaactc atcaatgtat cttatcatgt ctgtataccg tcgacctcta gctagagctt
     9541 ggcgtaatca tggtcatagc tgtttcctgt gtgaaattgt tatccgctca caattccaca
     9601 caacatacga gccggaagca taaagtgtaa agcctggggt gcctaatgag tgagctaact
     9661 cacattaatt gcgttgcgct cactgcccgc tttccagtcg ggaaacctgt cgtgccagct
     9721 gcattaatga atcggccaac gcgcggggag aggcggtttg cgtattgggc gctcttccgc
     9781 ttcctcgctc actgactcgc tgcgctcggt cgttcggctg cggcgagcgg tatcagctca
     9841 ctcaaaggcg gtaatacggt tatccacaga atcaggggat aacgcaggaa agaacatgtg
     9901 agcaaaaggc cagcaaaagg ccaggaaccg taaaaaggcc gcgttgctgg cgtttttcca
     9961 taggctccgc ccccctgacg agcatcacaa aaatcgacgc tcaagtcaga ggtggcgaaa
    10021 cccgacagga ctataaagat accaggcgtt tccccctgga agctccctcg tgcgctctcc
    10081 tgttccgacc ctgccgctta ccggatacct gtccgccttt ctcccttcgg gaagcgtggc
    10141 gctttctcat agctcacgct gtaggtatct cagttcggtg taggtcgttc gctccaagct
    10201 gggctgtgtg cacgaacccc ccgttcagcc cgaccgctgc gccttatccg gtaactatcg
    10261 tcttgagtcc aacccggtaa gacacgactt atcgccactg gcagcagcca ctggtaacag
    10321 gattagcaga gcgaggtatg taggcggtgc tacagagttc ttgaagtggt ggcctaacta
    10381 cggctacact agaagaacag tatttggtat ctgcgctctg ctgaagccag ttaccttcgg
    10441 aaaaagagtt ggtagctctt gatccggcaa acaaaccacc gctggtagcg gtggtttttt
    10501 tgtttgcaag cagcagatta cgcgcagaaa aaaaggatct caagaagatc ctttgatctt
    10561 ttctacgggg tctgacgctc agtggaacga aaactcacgt taagggattt tggtcatgag
    10621 attatcaaaa aggatcttca cctagatcct tttaaattaa aaatgaagtt ttaaatcaat
    10681 ctaaagtata tatgagtaaa cttggtctga cagttaccaa tgcttaatca gtgaggcacc
    10741 tatctcagcg atctgtctat ttcgttcatc catagttgcc tgactccccg tcgtgtagat
    10801 aactacgata cgggagggct taccatctgg ccccagtgct gcaatgatac cgcgagaccc
    10861 acgctcaccg gctccagatt tatcagcaat aaaccagcca gccggaaggg ccgagcgcag
    10921 aagtggtcct gcaactttat ccgcctccat ccagtctatt aattgttgcc gggaagctag
    10981 agtaagtagt tcgccagtta atagtttgcg caacgttgtt gccattgcta caggcatcgt
    11041 ggtgtcacgc tcgtcgtttg gtatggcttc attcagctcc ggttcccaac gatcaaggcg
    11101 agttacatga tcccccatgt tgtgcaaaaa agcggttagc tccttcggtc ctccgatcgt
    11161 tgtcagaagt aagttggccg cagtgttatc actcatggtt atggcagcac tgcataattc
    11221 tcttactgtc atgccatccg taagatgctt ttctgtgact ggtgagtact caaccaagtc
    11281 attctgagaa tagtgtatgc ggcgaccgag ttgctcttgc ccggcgtcaa tacgggataa
    11341 taccgcgcca catagcagaa ctttaaaagt gctcatcatt ggaaaacgtt cttcggggcg
    11401 aaaactctca aggatcttac cgctgttgag atccagttcg atgtaaccca ctcgtgcacc
    11461 caactgatct tcagcatctt ttactttcac cagcgtttct gggtgagcaa aaacaggaag
    11521 gcaaaatgcc gcaaaaaagg gaataagggc gacacggaaa tgttgaatac tcatactctt
    11581 cctttttcaa tattattgaa gcatttatca gggttattgt ctcatgagcg gatacatatt
    11641 tgaatgtatt tagaaaaata aacaaatagg ggttccgcgc acatttcccc gaaaagtgcc
    11701 acctgacgtc gacggatcgg gagatctccc gatcccctat ggtgcactct cagtacaatc
    11761 tgctctgatg ccgcatagtt aagccagtat ctgctccctg cttgtgtgtt ggaggtcgct
    11821 gagtagtgcg cgagcaaaat ttaagctaca acaaggcaag gcttgaccga caattgcatg
    11881 aagaatctgc ttagggttag gcgttttgcg ctgcttcgcg atgtacgggc cagatatacg
    11941 cgtt
//
