LOCUS       Exported 11944 bp ds-DNA circular SYN 20-NOV-2019
DEFINITION  synthetic circular DNA
ACCESSION   .
VERSION     .
KEYWORDS    .
SOURCE      synthetic DNA construct
  ORGANISM  synthetic DNA construct
REFERENCE   1 (bases 1 to 11944)
  AUTHORS   .
  TITLE     Direct Submission
  JOURNAL   Exported Wednesday, Nov 20, 2019 from SnapGene Viewer 5.0.4
            https://www.snapgene.com
FEATURES             Location/Qualifiers
     source          1..11944
                     /organism="synthetic DNA construct"
                     /mol_type="other DNA"
     misc_feature    520..528
                     /label=Kozak
     CDS             529..552
                     /codon_start=1
                     /label=SV40 NLS1
                     /translation="PKKKRKVG"
     CDS             568..633
                     /codon_start=1
                     /label=3XFLAG
                     /translation="DYKDHDGDYKDHDIDYKDDDDK"
     CDS             664..2682
                     /codon_start=1
                     /label=mTET1
                     /translation="EAAPCDCDGGTQKEKGPYYTHLGAGPSVAAVRELMETRFGQKGKA
                     IRIEKIVFTGKEGKSSQGCPVAKWVIRRSGPEEKLICLVRERVDHHCSTAVIVVLILLW
                     EGIPRLMADRLYKELTENLRSYSGHPTDRRCTLNKKRTCTCQGIDPKTCGASFSFGCSW
                     SMYFNGCKFGRSENPRKFRLAPNYPLHNYYKRITGMSSEGSDVKTGWIIPDRKTLISRE
                     EKQLEKNLQELATVLAPLYKQMAPVAYQNQVEYEEVAGDCRLGNEEGRPFSGVTCCMDF
                     CAHSHKDIHNMHNGSTVVCTLIRADGRDTNCPEDEQLHVLPLYRLADTDEFGSVEGMKA
                     KIKSGAIQVNGPTRKRRLRFTEPVPRCGKRAKMKQNHNKSGSHNTKSFSSASSTSHLVK
                     DESTDFCPLQASSAETSTCTYSKTASGGFAETSSILHCTMPSGAHSGANAAAGECTGTV
                     QPAEVAAHPHQSLPTADSPVHAEPLTSPSEQLTSNQSNQQLPLLSNSQKLASCQVEDER
                     HPEADEPQHPEDDNLPQLDEFWSDSEEIYADPSFGGVAIAPIHGSVLIECARKELHATT
                     SLRSPKRGVPFRVSLVFYQHKSLNKPNHGFDINKIKCKCKKVTKKKPADRECPDVSPEA
                     NLSHQIPSRVASTLTRDNVVTVSPYSLTHVAGPYNRWV"
     CDS             2743..6846
                     /codon_start=1
                     /label=dCas9_D10A_H840A
                     /translation="MDKKYSIGLAIGTNSVGWAVITDEYKVPSKKFKVLGNTDRHSIKK
                     NLIGALLFDSGETAEATRLKRTARRRYTRRKNRICYLQEIFSNEMAKVDDSFFHRLEES
                     FLVEEDKKHERHPIFGNIVDEVAYHEKYPTIYHLRKKLVDSTDKADLRLIYLALAHMIK
                     FRGHFLIEGDLNPDNSDVDKLFIQLVQTYNQLFEENPINASGVDAKAILSARLSKSRRL
                     ENLIAQLPGEKKNGLFGNLIALSLGLTPNFKSNFDLAEDAKLQLSKDTYDDDLDNLLAQ
                     IGDQYADLFLAAKNLSDAILLSDILRVNTEITKAPLSASMIKRYDEHHQDLTLLKALVR
                     QQLPEKYKEIFFDQSKNGYAGYIDGGASQEEFYKFIKPILEKMDGTEELLVKLNREDLL
                     RKQRTFDNGSIPHQIHLGELHAILRRQEDFYPFLKDNREKIEKILTFRIPYYVGPLARG
                     NSRFAWMTRKSEETITPWNFEEVVDKGASAQSFIERMTNFDKNLPNEKVLPKHSLLYEY
                     FTVYNELTKVKYVTEGMRKPAFLSGEQKKAIVDLLFKTNRKVTVKQLKEDYFKKIECFD
                     SVEISGVEDRFNASLGTYHDLLKIIKDKDFLDNEENEDILEDIVLTLTLFEDREMIEER
                     LKTYAHLFDDKVMKQLKRRRYTGWGRLSRKLINGIRDKQSGKTILDFLKSDGFANRNFM
                     QLIHDDSLTFKEDIQKAQVSGQGDSLHEHIANLAGSPAIKKGILQTVKVVDELVKVMGR
                     HKPENIVIEMARENQTTQKGQKNSRERMKRIEEGIKELGSQILKEHPVENTQLQNEKLY
                     LYYLQNGRDMYVDQELDINRLSDYDVDAIVPQSFLKDDSIDNKVLTRSDKNRGKSDNVP
                     SEEVVKKMKNYWRQLLNAKLITQRKFDNLTKAERGGLSELDKAGFIKRQLVETRQITKH
                     VAQILDSRMNTKYDENDKLIREVKVITLKSKLVSDFRKDFQFYKVREINNYHHAHDAYL
                     NAVVGTALIKKYPKLESEFVYGDYKVYDVRKMIAKSEQEIGKATAKYFFYSNIMNFFKT
                     EITLANGEIRKRPLIETNGETGEIVWDKGRDFATVRKVLSMPQVNIVKKTEVQTGGFSK
                     ESILPKRNSDKLIARKKDWDPKKYGGFDSPTVAYSVLVVAKVEKGKSKKLKSVKELLGI
                     TIMERSSFEKNPIDFLEAKGYKEVKKDLIIKLPKYSLFELENGRKRMLASAGELQKGNE
                     LALPSKYVNFLYLASHYEKLKGSPEDNEQKQLFVEQHKHYLDEIIEQISEFSKRVILAD
                     ANLDKVLSAYNKHRDKPIREQAENIIHLFTLTNLGAPAAFKYFDTTIDRKRYTSTKEVL
                     DATLIHQSITGLYETRIDLSQLGGD"
     CDS             6922..6969
                     /codon_start=1
                     /label=Nucleoplasmin NLS
                     /translation="KRPAATKKAGQAKKKK"
     CDS             6988..7044
                     /codon_start=1
                     /label=P2A
                     /translation="ATNFSLLKQAGDVEENPGP"
     misc_feature    7095..7366
                     /label=TK polyA
     CDS             8243..9034
                     /label=Kan/neoR
     rep_origin      complement(9764..10392)
                     /direction=LEFT
                     /label=ColE1 origin
     CDS             complement(10544..11203)
                     /label=AmpR
     promoter        join(11848..11944,1..430)
                     /label=CMV promoter
ORIGIN
        1 atagggactt tccattgacg tcaatgggtg gagtatttac ggtaaactgc ccacttggca
       61 gtacatcaag tgtatcatat gccaagtacg ccccctattg acgtcaatga cggtaaatgg
      121 cccgcctggc attatgccca gtacatgacc ttatgggact ttcctacttg gcagtacatc
      181 tacgtattag tcatcgctat taccatggtg atgcggtttt ggcagtacat caatgggcgt
      241 ggatagcggt ttgactcacg gggatttcca agtctccacc ccattgacgt caatgggagt
      301 ttgttttggc accaaaatca acgggacttt ccaaaatgtc gtaacaactc cgccccattg
      361 acgcaaatgg gcggtaggcg tgtacggtgg gaggtctata taagcagagc tcgtttagtg
      421 aaccgtcaga tcgcctggag acgccatcca cgctgttttg acctccatag aagacaccgg
      481 gaccgatcca gcctccggac tctagaggat cgaacccttg ccaccatgcc caagaagaag
      541 aggaaggtgg gaggctccgg aggaagcgac tataaggacc acgacggaga ctacaaggat
      601 catgatattg attacaaaga cgatgacgat aagggtggcg ggtccggcgg tggatccggt
      661 accgaagctg caccctgtga ctgtgatgga ggtacacaaa aagaaaaagg cccatattat
      721 acacaccttg gggcaggacc aagtgtggct gctgtcaggg agctcatgga gactaggttt
      781 ggccagaagg ggaaggcaat ccggattgag aagatagtgt tcacggggaa ggaagggaag
      841 agctctcagg gctgcccggt cgccaagtgg gtgatcagaa gaagtggtcc tgaagagaag
      901 cttatttgtt tggttcgtga gcgtgtagac catcactgtt cgacggctgt gatagttgtc
      961 cttatcctgc tgtgggaagg tatccctcgc ctgatggctg accgcctgta caaagagctc
     1021 actgagaact tgaggtccta cagcggacat cccacagacc gaagatgtac cctcaacaaa
     1081 aagcgtacct gcacctgtca aggcatcgac ccaaaaacct gcggagcgtc cttctccttt
     1141 ggctgttcgt ggagcatgta tttcaacggc tgtaagtttg ggaggagtga aaaccccaga
     1201 aaattcagac ttgctccaaa ctacccctta cataactact ataagagaat tactggaatg
     1261 agttctgaag gaagtgacgt gaaaaccggg tggatcattc cagaccgcaa gaccctcata
     1321 agcagagagg aaaaacagct tgaaaagaat ttacaagaat tggctacagt attagctcca
     1381 ctttacaagc agatggctcc agttgcttat caaaatcagg tggaatatga agaagttgct
     1441 ggagactgtc gacttggaaa tgaagagggg cgtcctttct ctggtgtcac ctgttgcatg
     1501 gatttttgtg cccattctca caaggacatt cacaacatgc acaacggaag caccgtggtg
     1561 tgtacgttga ttcgagcaga tggccgtgac acaaattgtc ccgaggatga acaactccac
     1621 gtcctgccac tataccggct tgcagacact gatgaatttg gctccgtgga agggatgaag
     1681 gccaaaatca aatctggggc catccaagtc aatgggccaa ccaggaagag gcgactacgt
     1741 tttactgagc ctgttcctcg atgtgggaag agggccaaaa tgaagcagaa ccacaataaa
     1801 tcaggttcac acaacactaa gagcttttca tcagcctcat ctacttctca cctagtgaaa
     1861 gacgaatcta cagacttctg tcccctgcag gcttcctccg cagaaacatc tacctgtacg
     1921 tacagtaaaa cagcctcagg tgggtttgca gaaacaagta gtattctcca ctgcacaatg
     1981 ccttctggag cacacagtgg tgctaatgca gctgctgggg aatgtactgg aacggtgcag
     2041 cctgccgagg tggctgctca tcctcaccag tctcttccca cagccgattc tcccgttcat
     2101 gctgagcctc tcactagtcc atctgagcag ctaacttcta accagtcaaa ccagcagctc
     2161 cctctcctca gcaattctca gaaactggct tcctgtcagg tggaagatga gcggcaccct
     2221 gaagcggatg agcctcagca ccccgaggac gataacttgc ctcaacttga tgaattctgg
     2281 tcagacagtg aggagatcta cgccgatcct tcctttggtg gcgtggcgat agcacccatt
     2341 cacggctcgg tgctcattga gtgcgctcgg aaggagcttc atgctaccac ctctttgcgc
     2401 tcccccaaac gaggggtccc ttttcgtgtg tcccttgtat tctaccagca caaaagccta
     2461 aacaagccta atcatggttt tgatatcaac aaaattaagt gtaaatgcaa aaaagtaacg
     2521 aaaaaaaagc ccgcagaccg ggagtgtcct gatgtatccc ccgaagccaa tttatcacac
     2581 caaattcctt ctcgagttgc atcaacctta acccgagaca atgttgttac cgtgtcccca
     2641 tactctctca ctcatgttgc gggaccctac aatcgttggg tcagtaccgg agggagtggt
     2701 ggaagcggcg gttctggtgg ctcaggcggc agcggccggc caatggacaa gaagtactcc
     2761 attgggctcg ctatcggcac aaacagcgtc ggctgggccg tcattacgga cgagtacaag
     2821 gtgccgagca aaaaattcaa agttctgggc aataccgatc gccacagcat aaagaagaac
     2881 ctcattggcg ccctcctgtt cgactccggg gagacggccg aagccacgcg gctcaaaaga
     2941 acagcacggc gcagatatac ccgcagaaag aatcggatct gctacctgca ggagatcttt
     3001 agtaatgaga tggctaaggt ggatgactct ttcttccata ggctggagga gtcctttttg
     3061 gtggaggagg ataaaaagca cgagcgccac ccaatctttg gcaatatcgt ggacgaggtg
     3121 gcgtaccatg aaaagtaccc aaccatatat catctgagga agaagcttgt agacagtact
     3181 gataaggctg acttgcggtt gatctatctc gcgctggcgc atatgatcaa atttcgggga
     3241 cacttcctca tcgaggggga cctgaaccca gacaacagcg atgtcgacaa actctttatc
     3301 caactggttc agacttacaa tcagcttttc gaagagaacc cgatcaacgc atccggagtt
     3361 gacgccaaag caatcctgag cgctaggctg tccaaatccc ggcggctcga aaacctcatc
     3421 gcacagctcc ctggggagaa gaagaacggc ctgtttggta atcttatcgc cctgtcactc
     3481 gggctgaccc ccaactttaa atctaacttc gacctggccg aagatgccaa gcttcaactg
     3541 agcaaagaca cctacgatga tgatctcgac aatctgctgg cccagatcgg cgaccagtac
     3601 gcagaccttt ttttggcggc aaagaacctg tcagacgcca ttctgctgag tgatattctg
     3661 cgagtgaaca cggagatcac caaagctccg ctgagcgcta gtatgatcaa gcgctatgat
     3721 gagcaccacc aagacttgac tttgctgaag gcccttgtca gacagcaact gcctgagaag
     3781 tacaaggaaa ttttcttcga tcagtctaaa aatggctacg ccggatacat tgacggcgga
     3841 gcaagccagg aggaatttta caaatttatt aagcccatct tggaaaaaat ggacggcacc
     3901 gaggagctgc tggtaaagct taacagagaa gatctgttgc gcaaacagcg cactttcgac
     3961 aatggaagca tcccccacca gattcacctg ggcgaactgc acgctatcct caggcggcaa
     4021 gaggatttct accccttttt gaaagataac agggaaaaga ttgagaaaat cctcacattt
     4081 cggataccct actatgtagg ccccctcgcc cggggaaatt ccagattcgc gtggatgact
     4141 cgcaaatcag aagagaccat cactccctgg aacttcgagg aagtcgtgga taagggggcc
     4201 tctgcccagt ccttcatcga aaggatgact aactttgata aaaatctgcc taacgaaaag
     4261 gtgcttccta aacactctct gctgtacgag tacttcacag tttataacga gctcaccaag
     4321 gtcaaatacg tcacagaagg gatgagaaag ccagcattcc tgtctggaga gcagaagaaa
     4381 gctatcgtgg acctcctctt caagacgaac cggaaagtta ccgtgaaaca gctcaaagaa
     4441 gactatttca aaaagattga atgtttcgac tctgttgaaa tcagcggagt ggaggatcgc
     4501 ttcaacgcat ccctgggaac gtatcacgat ctcctgaaaa tcattaaaga caaggacttc
     4561 ctggacaatg aggagaacga ggacattctt gaggacattg tcctcaccct tacgttgttt
     4621 gaagataggg agatgattga agaacgcttg aaaacttacg ctcatctctt cgacgacaaa
     4681 gtcatgaaac agctcaagag gcgccgatat acaggatggg ggcggctgtc aagaaaactg
     4741 atcaatggga tccgagacaa gcagagtgga aagacaatcc tggattttct taagtccgat
     4801 ggatttgcca accggaactt catgcagttg atccatgatg actctctcac ctttaaggag
     4861 gacatccaga aagcacaagt ttctggccag ggggacagtc ttcacgagca catcgctaat
     4921 cttgcaggta gcccagctat caaaaaggga atactgcaga ccgttaaggt cgtggatgaa
     4981 ctcgtcaaag taatgggaag gcataagccc gagaatatcg ttatcgagat ggcccgagag
     5041 aaccaaacta cccagaaggg acagaagaac agtagggaaa ggatgaagag gattgaagag
     5101 ggtataaaag aactggggtc ccaaatcctt aaggaacacc cagttgaaaa cacccagctt
     5161 cagaatgaga agctctacct gtactacctg cagaacggca gggacatgta cgtggatcag
     5221 gaactggaca tcaatcggct ctccgactac gacgtggatg ctatcgtgcc ccagtctttt
     5281 ctcaaagatg attctattga taataaagtg ttgacaagat ccgataaaaa tagagggaag
     5341 agtgataacg tcccctcaga agaagttgtc aagaaaatga aaaattattg gcggcagctg
     5401 ctgaacgcca aactgatcac acaacggaag ttcgataatc tgactaaggc tgaacgaggt
     5461 ggcctgtctg agttggataa agccggcttc atcaaaaggc agcttgttga gacacgccag
     5521 atcaccaagc acgtggccca aattctcgat tcacgcatga acaccaagta cgatgaaaat
     5581 gacaaactga ttcgagaggt gaaagttatt actctgaagt ctaagctggt ctcagatttc
     5641 agaaaggact ttcagtttta taaggtgaga gagatcaaca attaccacca tgcgcatgat
     5701 gcctacctga atgcagtggt aggcactgca cttatcaaaa aatatcccaa gcttgaatct
     5761 gaatttgttt acggagacta taaagtgtac gatgttagga aaatgatcgc aaagtctgag
     5821 caggaaatag gcaaggccac cgctaagtac ttcttttaca gcaatattat gaattttttc
     5881 aagaccgaga ttacactggc caatggagag attcggaagc gaccacttat cgaaacaaac
     5941 ggagaaacag gagaaatcgt gtgggacaag ggtagggatt tcgcgacagt ccggaaggtc
     6001 ctgtccatgc cgcaggtgaa catcgttaaa aagaccgaag tacagaccgg aggcttctcc
     6061 aaggaaagta tcctcccgaa aaggaacagc gacaagctga tcgcacgcaa aaaagattgg
     6121 gaccccaaga aatacggcgg attcgattct cctacagtcg cttacagtgt actggttgtg
     6181 gccaaagtgg agaaagggaa gtctaaaaaa ctcaaaagcg tcaaggaact gctgggcatc
     6241 acaatcatgg agcgatcaag cttcgaaaaa aaccccatcg actttctcga ggcgaaagga
     6301 tataaagagg tcaaaaaaga cctcatcatt aagcttccca agtactctct ctttgagctt
     6361 gaaaacggcc ggaaacgaat gctcgctagt gcgggcgagc tgcagaaagg taacgagctg
     6421 gcactgccct ctaaatacgt taatttcttg tatctggcca gccactatga aaagctcaaa
     6481 gggtctcccg aagataatga gcagaagcag ctgttcgtgg aacaacacaa acactacctt
     6541 gatgagatca tcgagcaaat aagcgaattc tccaaaagag tgatcctcgc cgacgctaac
     6601 ctcgataagg tgctttctgc ttacaataag cacagggata agcccatcag ggagcaggca
     6661 gaaaacatta tccacttgtt tactctgacc aacttgggcg cgcctgcagc cttcaagtac
     6721 ttcgacacca ccatagacag aaagcggtac acctctacaa aggaggtcct ggacgccaca
     6781 ctgattcatc agtcaattac ggggctctat gaaacaagaa tcgacctctc tcagctcggt
     6841 ggagacggtg gtagtggagg ttcaggagga tccgggggga gcggagggag cgctagcggt
     6901 ggaggctccg gaggtggatc taaaaggccg gcggccacga aaaaggccgg tcaggcaaaa
     6961 aagaaaaagg gtggtagtgg aagcggagct actaacttca gcctgctgaa gcaggctgga
     7021 gacgtggagg agaaccctgg acctgcggcc gcatgaaagg gttcgatccc taccggttag
     7081 taatgagttt aaacggggga ggctaactga aacacggaag gagacaatac cggaaggaac
     7141 ccgcgctatg acggcaataa aaagacagaa taaaacgcac gggtgttggg tcgtttgttc
     7201 ataaacgcgg ggttcggtcc cagggctggc actctgtcga taccccaccg agaccccatt
     7261 ggggccaata cgcccgcgtt tcttcctttt ccccacccca ccccccaagt tcgggtgaag
     7321 gcccagggct cgcagccaac gtcggggcgg caggccctgc catagcagat ctgcgcagct
     7381 ggggctctag ggggtatccc cnnnnnnnnn nnnnnnnnnn nnnnnnnnnn nnnnnnnnnn
     7441 nnnnnnnnnn nnnnnnnnnn nnnnnnnnnn nnnnnnnnnn nnnnnnnnnn nnnnnnnnnn
     7501 nnnnnnnnnn nnnnnnnnnn nnnnncgccg gctttccccg tcaagctcta aatcggggca
     7561 nnnnnnnnnn nnnnnnnnnn nnnnnnnnnn nnnnnnnnnn nnnnnnnnnn nnnnnnnann
     7621 nnnnnnnnnn nnnnnnnnnn nnnnnnnnnn nnnnnnnnnn nnnnnnncct ttgacgttgg
     7681 agtccacgtt ctttaatagt ggactcttgt tccaaactgg aacaacactc aaccctatct
     7741 cggtctattc ttttgattta taagggattt tggggatttc ggcctattgg ttaaaaaatg
     7801 agctgattta acaaaaattt aacgcgaatt aattctgtgg aatgtgtgtc agttagggtg
     7861 tggaaagtcc ccaggctccc cagcaggcag aagtatgcaa agcatgcatc tcaattagtc
     7921 agcaaccagg tgtggaaagt ccccaggctc cccagcaggc agaagtatgc aaagcatgca
     7981 tctcaattag tcagcaacca tagtcccgcc cctaactccg cccatcccgc ccctaactcc
     8041 gcccagttcc gcccattctc cgccccatgg ctgactaatt ttttttattt atgcagaggc
     8101 cgaggccgcc tctgcctctg agctattcca gaagtagtga ggaggctttt ttggaggcct
     8161 aggcttttgc aaaaagctcc cgggagcttg tatatccatt ttcggatctg atcaagagac
     8221 aggatgagga tcgtttcgca tgattgaaca agatggattg cacgcaggtt ctccggccgc
     8281 ttgggtggag aggctattcg gctatgactg ggcacaacag acaatcggct gctctgatgc
     8341 cgccgtgttc cggctgtcag cgcaggggcg cccggttctt tttgtcaaga ccgacctgtc
     8401 cggtgccctg aatgaactgc aggacgaggc agcgcggcta tcgtggctgg ccacgacggg
     8461 cgttccttgc gcagctgtgc tcgacgttgt cactgaagcg ggaagggact ggctgctatt
     8521 gggcgaagtg ccggggcagg atctcctgtc atctcacctt gctcctgccg agaaagtatc
     8581 catcatggct gatgcaatgc ggcggctgca tacgcttgat ccggctacct gcccattcga
     8641 ccaccaagcg aaacatcgca tcgagcgagc acgtactcgg atggaagccg gtcttgtcga
     8701 tcaggatgat ctggacgaag agcatcaggg gctcgcgcca gccgaactgt tcgccaggct
     8761 caaggcgcgc atgcccgacg gcgaggatct cgtcgtgacc catggcgatg cctgcttgcc
     8821 gaatatcatg gtggaaaatg gccgcttttc tggattcatc gactgtggcc ggctgggtgt
     8881 ggcggaccgc tatcaggaca tagcgttggc tacccgtgat attgctgaag agcttggcgg
     8941 cgaatgggct gaccgcttcc tcgtgcttta cggtatcgcc gctcccgatt cgcagcgcat
     9001 cgccttctat cgccttcttg acgagttctt ctgagcggga ctctggggtt cgcgaaatga
     9061 ccgaccaagc gacgcccaac ctgccatcac gagatttcga ttccaccgcc gccttctatg
     9121 aaaggttggg cttcggaatc gttttccggg acgccggctg gatgatcctc cagcgcgggg
     9181 atctcatgct ggagttcttc gcccacccca acttgtttat tgcagcttat aatggttaca
     9241 aataaagcaa tagcatcaca aatttcacaa ataaagcatt tttttcactg cattctagtt
     9301 gtggtttgtc caaactcatc aatgtatctt atcatgtctg tataccgtcg acctctagct
     9361 agagcttggc gtaatcatgg tcatagctgt ttcctgtgtg aaattgttat ccgctcacaa
     9421 ttccacacaa catacgagcc ggaagcataa agtgtaaagc ctggggtgcc taatgagtga
     9481 gctaactcac attaattgcg ttgcgctcac tgcccgcttt ccagtcggga aacctgtcgt
     9541 gccagctgca ttaatgaatc ggccaacgcg cggggagagg cggtttgcgt attgggcgct
     9601 cttccgcttc ctcgctcact gactcgctgc gctcggtcgt tcggctgcgg cgagcggtat
     9661 cagctcactc aaaggcggta atacggttat ccacagaatc aggggataac gcaggaaaga
     9721 acatgtgagc aaaaggccag caaaaggcca ggaaccgtaa aaaggccgcg ttgctggcgt
     9781 ttttccatag gctccgcccc cctgacgagc atcacaaaaa tcgacgctca agtcagaggt
     9841 ggcgaaaccc gacaggacta taaagatacc aggcgtttcc ccctggaagc tccctcgtgc
     9901 gctctcctgt tccgaccctg ccgcttaccg gatacctgtc cgcctttctc ccttcgggaa
     9961 gcgtggcgct ttctcaatgc tcacgctgta ggtatctcag ttcggtgtag gtcgttcgct
    10021 ccaagctggg ctgtgtgcac gaaccccccg ttcagcccga ccgctgcgcc ttatccggta
    10081 actatcgtct tgagtccaac ccggtaagac acgacttatc gccactggca gcagccactg
    10141 gtaacaggat tagcagagcg aggtatgtag gcggtgctac agagttcttg aagtggtggc
    10201 ctaactacgg ctacactaga aggacagtat ttggtatctg cgctctgctg aagccagtta
    10261 ccttcggaaa aagagttggt agctcttgat ccggcaaaca aaccaccgct ggtagcggtg
    10321 gtttttttgt ttgcaagcag cagattacgc gcagaaaaaa aggatctcaa gaagatcctt
    10381 tgatcttttc tacggggtct gacgctcagt ggaacgaaaa ctcacgttaa gggattttgg
    10441 tcatgagatt atcaaaaagg atcttcacct agatcctttt aaattaaaaa tgaagtttta
    10501 aatcaatcta aagtatatat gagtaaactt ggtctgacag ttaccaatgc ttaatcagtg
    10561 aggcacctat ctcagcgatc tgtctatttc gttcatccat agttgcctga ctccccgtcg
    10621 tgtagataac tacgatacgg gagggcttac catctggccc cagtgctgca atgataccgc
    10681 gagacccacg ctcaccggct ccagatttat cagcaataaa ccagccagcc ggaagggccg
    10741 agcgcagaag tggtcctgca actttatccg cctccatcca gtctattaat tgttgccggg
    10801 aagctagagt aagtagttcg ccagttaata gtttgcgcaa cgttgttgcc attgctacag
    10861 gcatcgtggt gtcacgctcg tcgtttggta tggcttcatt cagctccggt tcccaacgat
    10921 caaggcgagt tacatgatcc cccatgttgt gcaaaaaagc ggttagctcc ttcggtcctc
    10981 cgatcgttgt cagaagtaag ttggccgcag tgttatcact catggttatg gcagcactgc
    11041 ataattctct tactgtcatg ccatccgtaa gatgcttttc tgtgactggt gagtactcaa
    11101 ccaagtcatt ctgagaatag tgtatgcggc gaccgagttg ctcttgcccg gcgtcaatac
    11161 gggataatac cgcgccacat agcagaactt taaaagtgct catcattgga aaacgttctt
    11221 cggggcgaaa actctcaagg atcttaccgc tgttgagatc cagttcgatg taacccactc
    11281 gtgcacccaa ctgatcttca gcatctttta ctttcaccag cgtttctggg tgagcaaaaa
    11341 caggaaggca aaatgccgca aaaaagggaa taagggcgac acggaaatgt tgaatactca
    11401 tactcttcct ttttcaatat tattgaagca tttatcaggg ttattgtctc atgagcggat
    11461 acatatttga atgtatttag aaaaataaac aaataggggt tccgcgcaca tttccccgaa
    11521 aagtgccacc tgacgtcgac ggatcgggag atctcccgat cccctatggt cgactctcag
    11581 tacaatctgc tctgatgccg catagttaag ccagtatctg ctccctgctt gtgtgttgga
    11641 ggtcgctgag tagtgcgcga gcaaaattta agctacaaca aggcaaggct tgaccgacaa
    11701 ttgcatgaag aatctgctta gggttaggcg ttttgcgctg cttcgcgatg tacgggccag
    11761 atatacgcgt tgacattgat tattgactag ttattaatag taatcaatta cggggtcatt
    11821 agttcatagc ccatatatgg agttccgcgt tacataactt acggtaaatg gcccgcctgg
    11881 ctgaccgccc aacgaccccc gcccattgac gtcaataatg acgtatgttc ccatagtaac
    11941 gcca
//
